Addgene plasmid #27690: FCHo1-pmCherryC1
Depositing lab: Christien Merrifield. Depositing organization: MRC Laboratory of Molecular Biology. Publication: A high precision survey of the molecular dynamics of Mammalian clathrin-mediated endocytosis. Taylor MJ, Perrais D, Merrifield CJ. PLoS Biol. 2011 Mar . 9(3):e1000604. 10.1371/journal.pbio.1000604 PubMed 21445324.
Backbone
  Vector backbone: pmCherry-C1
  Backbone manufacturer: Clontech
  Backbone size w/o insert (bp): 4722
  Vector type: Mammalian Expression
  Selectable markers: Neomycin (select with G418)
Growth in bacteria
  Bacterial resistance: Kanamycin, 50 μg/mL
  Growth temperature: 37°C
  Growth strain: DH5alpha
  Copy number: Unknown
Gene/Insert
  Gene/Insert name: FCHo1
  Species: M. musculus (mouse)
  Insert size (bp): 2600
  Entrez Gene: Fcho1 (a.k.a. N28152, KIAA0290, 3322402E17Rik)
  Tag / fusion protein: mCherry (N terminal on insert)
  Cloning method: Restriction Enzyme; 5′ cloning site BglII (not destroyed); 3′ cloning site EcoRI (not destroyed)
  Sequencing primers: 5′ mCherry-F 5'-ccccgtaatgcagaagaaga; 3′ SV40pA-R
Terms and licenses: Academic/Nonprofit Terms; Industry Terms: Not Available to Industry
Depositor comments: Cloned from IMAGE clone: 5323527 (MGC:38225).
How to cite: FCHo1-pmCherryC1 was a gift from Christien Merrifield (Addgene plasmid # 27690 ; http://n2t.net/addgene:27690 ; RRID:Addgene_27690)
