[The description below was written by a language model from this plasmid's Addgene catalogue record.]
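Description:
FCHo1-pmCherryC1 is a mammalian expression plasmid built on the Clontech pmCherry-C1 backbone (about 4.7 kb without insert), carrying the mouse Fcho1 coding sequence as an insert of roughly 2.6 kb. The insert was derived from a mouse cDNA (IMAGE/MGC) clone and placed by restriction cloning between the BglII and EcoRI sites of the multiple cloning site, both of which remain intact. Because the C1 configuration puts the cloning site downstream of the fluorescent protein, the product is a fusion with mCherry, a monomeric red fluorescent protein, at the N terminus of FCHo1. The plasmid is propagated in standard E. coli under kanamycin selection. Transfected mammalian cells can be selected with G418 through the neomycin resistance marker. In this vector family a single resistance gene typically serves both purposes.

The record does not list the promoter, origins of replication or other regulatory elements, and no feature table is provided. The named 3′ sequencing primer does indicate an SV40 polyadenylation signal downstream of the insert. Copy number is recorded as unknown.

FCHo1 is an F-BAR domain protein associated with the early stages of clathrin-coated pit formation. The associated publication surveyed the molecular dynamics of clathrin-mediated endocytosis in mammalian cells. This is consistent with use of the construct as a red fluorescent reporter for live-cell imaging, following when and where FCHo1 is recruited to endocytic sites relative to other components of the machinery.
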