>Addgene plasmid #27690 | FCHo1-pmCherryC1 | addgene partial sequence | sequence record 34026 | 27690 with mCherry-F
GTCCCCGAGGACGGCGCCCTGAAGGGCGAGATCAAGCAGAGGCTGAAGCTGAAGGACGGCGGCCACTACG
ACGCTGAGGTCAAGACCACCTACAAGGCCAAGAAGCCCGTGCAGCTGCCCGGCGCCTACAACGTCAACAT
CAAGTTGGACATCACCTCCCACAACGAGGACTACACCATCGTGGAACAGTACGAACGCGCCGAGGGCCGC
CACTCCACCGGCGGCATGGACGAGCTGTACAAGTCCGGACTCAGATCTCGGATGGGTTCGACCTCGGGTT
CGACCAAGGGTCAGCTGATGTCCTATTTTGGGGAACATTTTTGGGGCGACAAAAACCATGGCTTTGAGGT
CCTCTACCATTGTGTGAAGCAGGGTCCTGTGGCCACCAAGGAGCTGGCTGACTTCATTAGGGAAAGGGCC
AACATCGAGGAGACATACTCGAAGGCCATGGCCAAACTCTCCAAGCTAGCCAGCAACGGGACCCCCATGG
GGACCTTTGCCCCGCTCTGGGAGGTCTTCCGTGTGTCCTCGGACAAACTGGCACTGTGCCACCTGGAGCT
TACTCGGAAGCTGCACGATCTCCTTAAGGATGTGCTGCGCTACGGCGAGGAGCAGCTCAAGACCCACAAG
AAGTGTAAGGAGGAAGTTCTAGGCACTGTGGATGCAGTGCAGATGTTGTCAGGCGTCGGGCAGCTCCTGC
CAAAGTCTCGCGAGAATTACTTGAGCCGCTGTATGGACCTGGAGAGACTGCGTAGAGAGAACACCAGCCA
GAAGGAGATGGACAAGGCAGAAACCAAAAGCAAGAAGGCTGCCGACAGCCTGCGGCGCTCTGTGGATAAA
TACAACTCAGCCCGAGCCGACTTTGAGATCAAGATGCTTGATTCAGCCCTGCGTTTTCAGGCCATGGA
